>Addgene plasmid #99844 | pLexm | addgene full sequence | sequence record 192589 | Addgene NGS Result
GGTCGACATTGATTATTGACTAGTTATTAATAGTAATCAATTACGGGGTCATTAGTTCATAGCCCATATA
TGGAGTTCCGCGTTACATAACTTACGGTAAATGGCCCGCCTGGCTGACCGCCCAACGACCCCCGCCCATT
GACGTCAATAATGACGTATGTTCCCATAGTAACGCCAATAGGGACTTTCCATTGACGTCAATGGGTGGAG
TATTTACGGTAAACTGCCCACTTGGCAGTACATCAAGTGTATCATATGCCAAGTACGCCCCCTATTGACG
TCAATGACGGTAAATGGCCCGCCTGGCATTATGCCCAGTACATGACCTTATGGGACTTTCCTACTTGGCA
GTACATCTACGTATTAGTCATCGCTATTACCATGGTCGAGGTGAGCCCCACGTTCTGCTTCACTCTCCCC
ATCTCCCCCCCCTCCCCACCCCCAATTTTGTATTTATTTATTTTTTAATTATTTTGTGCAGCGATGGGGG
CGGGGGGGGGGGGGGGGCGCGCGCCAGGCGGGGCGGGGCGGGGCGAGGGGCGGGGCGGGGCGAGGCGGAG
AGGTGCGGCGGCAGCCAATCAGAGCGGCGCGCTCCGAAAGTTTCCTTTTATGGCGAGGCGGCGGCGGCGG
CGGCCCTATAAAAAGCGAAGCGCGCGGCGGGCGGGAGTCGCTGCGCGCTGCCTTCGCCCCGTGCCCCGCT
CCGCCGCCGCCTCGCGCCGCCCGCCCCGGCTCTGACTGACCGCGTTACTCCCACAGGTGAGCGGGCGGGA
CGGCCCTTCTCCTCCGGGCTGTAATTAGCGCTTGGTTTAATGACGGCTTGTTTCTTTTCTGTGGCTGCGT
GAAAGCCTTGAGGGGCTCCGGGAGGGCCCTTTGTGCGGGGGGAGCGGCTCGGGGGGTGCGTGCGTGTGTG
TGTGCGTGGGGAGCGCCGCGTGCGGCTCCGCGCTGCCCGGCGGCTGTGAGCGCTGCGGGCGCGGCGCGGG
GCTTTGTGCGCTCCGCAGTGTGCGCGAGGGGAGCGCGGCCGGGGGCGGTGCCCCGCGGTGCGGGGGGGGC
TGCGAGGGGAACAAAGGCTGCGTGCGGGGTGTGTGCGTGGGGGGGTGAGCAGGGGGTGTGGGCGCGTCGG
TCGGGCTGCAACCCCCCCTGCACCCCCCTCCCCGAGTTGCTGAGCACGGCCCGGCTTCGGGTGCGGGGCT
CCGTACGGGGCGTGGCGCGGGGCTCGCCGTGCCGGGCGGGGGGTGGCGGCAGGTGGGGGTGCCGGGCGGG
GCGGGGCCGCCTCGGGCCGGGGAGGGCTCGGGGGAGGGGCGCGGCGGCCCCCGGAGCGCCGGCGGCTGTC
GAGGCGCGGCGAGCCGCAGCCATTGCCTTTTATGGTAATCGTGCGAGAGGGCGCAGGGACTTCCTTTGTC
CCAAATCTGTGCGGAGCCGAAATCTGGGAGGCGCCGCCGCACCCCCTCTAGCGGGCGCGGGGCGAAGCGG
TGCGGCGCCGGCAGGAAGGAAATGGGCGGGGAGGGCCTTCGTGCGTCGCCGCGCCGCCGTCCCCTTCTCC
CTCTCCAGCCTCGGGGCTGTCCGCGGGGGGACGGCTGCCTTCGGGGGGGACGGGGCAGGGCGGGGTTCGG
CTTCTGGCGTGTGACCGGCGGCTCTAGAGCCTCTGCTAACCATGTTCATGCCTTCTTCTTTTTCCTACAG
CTCCTGGGCAACGTGCTGGTTATTGTGCTGTCTCATCATTTTGGCAAAGAATTGCGGCCGTCTCAGGCCG
AATTCAACGTTGGTACCGAGCTCATCGATGCGGCCGCGCATGCCTCGAGACTAGTATCGCGATAATTCAC
TCCTCAGGTGCAGGCTGCCTATCAGAAGGTGGTGGCTGGTGTGGCCAATGCCCTGGCTCACAAATACCAC
TGAGATCTTTTTCCCTCTGCCAAAAATTATGGGGACATCATGAAGCCCCTTGAGCATCTGACTTCTGGCT
AATAAAGGAAATTTATTTTCATTGCAATAGTGTGTTGGAATTTTTTGTGTCTCTCACTCGGAAGGACATA
TGGGAGGGCAAATCATTTAAAACATCAGAATGAGTATTTGGTTTAGAGTTTGGCAACATATGCCCATATG
CTGGCTGCCATGAACAAAGGTTGGCTATAAAGAGGTCATCAGTATATGAAACAGCCCCCTGCTGTCCATT
CCTTATTCCATAGAAAAGCCTTGACTTGAGGTTAGATTTTTTTTATATTTTGTTTTGTGTTATTTTTTTC
TTTAACATCCCTAAAATTTTCCTTACATGTTTTACTAGCCAGATTTTTCCTCCTCTCCTGACTACTCCCA
GTCATAGCTGTCCCTCTTCTCTTATGGAGATCCCTCGACCTGCAGCCCAAGCTTGGCGTAATCATGGTCA
TAGCTGTTTCCTGTGTGAAATTGTTATCCGCTCACAATTCCACACAACATACGAGCCGGAAGCATAAAGT
GTAAAGCCTGGGGTGCCTAATGAGTGAGCTAACTCACATTAATTGCGTTGCGCTCACTGCCCGCTTTCCA
GTCGGGAAACCTGTCGTGCCAGCGGATCGATCCGCTGCATTAATGAATCGGCCAACGCGCGGGGAGAGGC
GGTTTGCGTATTGGGCGCTCTTCCGCTTCCTCGCTCACTGACTCGCTGCGCTCGGTCGTTCGGCTGCGGC
GAGCGGTATCAGCTCACTCAAAGGCGGTAATACGGTTATCCACAGAATCAGGGGATAACGCAGGAAAGAA
CATGTGAGCAAAAGGCCAGCAAAAGGCCAGGAACCGTAAAAAGGCCGCGTTGCTGGCGTTTTTCCATAGG
CTCCGCCCCCCTGACGAGCATCACAAAAATCGACGCTCAAGTCAGAGGTGGCGAAACCCGACAGGACTAT
AAAGATACCAGGCGTTTCCCCCTGGAAGCTCCCTCGTGCGCTCTCCTGTTCCGACCCTGCCGCTTACCGG
ATACCTGTCCGCCTTTCTCCCTTCGGGAAGCGTGGCGCTTTCTCATAGCTCACGCTGTAGGTATCTCAGT
TCGGTGTAGGTCGTTCGCTCCAAGCTGGGCTGTGTGCACGAACCCCCCGTTCAGCCCGACCGCTGCGCCT
TATCCGGTAACTATCGTCTTGAGTCCAACCCGGTAAGACACGACTTATCGCCACTGGCAGCAGCCACTGG
TAACAGGATTAGCAGAGCGAGGTATGTAGGCGGTGCTACAGAGTTCTTGAAGTGGTGGCCTAACTACGGC
TACACTAGAAGAACAGTATTTGGTATCTGCGCTCTGCTGAAGCCAGTTACCTTCGGAAAAAGAGTTGGTA
GCTCTTGATCCGGCAAACAAACCACCGCTGGTAGCGGTGGTTTTTTTGTTTGCAAGCAGCAGATTACGCG
CAGAAAAAAAGGATCTCAAGAAGATCCTTTGATCTTTTCTACGGGGTCTGACGCTCAGTGGAACGAAAAC
TCACGTTAAGGGATTTTGGTCATGAGATTATCAAAAAGGATCTTCACCTAGATCCTTTTAAATTAAAAAT
GAAGTTTTAAATCAATCTAAAGTATATATGAGTAAACTTGGTCTGACAGTTACCAATGCTTAATCAGTGA
GGCACCTATCTCAGCGATCTGTCTATTTCGTTCATCCATAGTTGCCTGACTCCCCGTCGTGTAGATAACT
ACGATACGGGAGGGCTTACCATCTGGCCCCAGTGCTGCAATGATACCGCGAGACCCACGCTCACCGGCTC
CAGATTTATCAGCAATAAACCAGCCAGCCGGAAGGGCCGAGCGCAGAAGTGGTCCTGCAACTTTATCCGC
CTCCATCCAGTCTATTAATTGTTGCCGGGAAGCTAGAGTAAGTAGTTCGCCAGTTAATAGTTTGCGCAAC
GTTGTTGCCATTGCTACAGGCATCGTGGTGTCACGCTCGTCGTTTGGTATGGCTTCATTCAGCTCCGGTT
CCCAACGATCAAGGCGAGTTACATGATCCCCCATGTTGTGCAAAAAAGCGGTTAGCTCCTTCGGTCCTCC
GATCGTTGTCAGAAGTAAGTTGGCCGCAGTGTTATCACTCATGGTTATGGCAGCACTGCATAATTCTCTT
ACTGTCATGCCATCCGTAAGATGCTTTTCTGTGACTGGTGAGTACTCAACCAAGTCATTCTGAGAATAGT
GTATGCGGCGACCGAGTTGCTCTTGCCCGGCGTCAATACGGGATAATACCGCGCCACATAGCAGAACTTT
AAAAGTGCTCATCATTGGAAAACGTTCTTCGGGGCGAAAACTCTCAAGGATCTTACCGCTGTTGAGATCC
AGTTCGATGTAACCCACTCGTGCACCCAACTGATCTTCAGCATCTTTTACTTTCACCAGCGTTTCTGGGT
GAGCAAAAACAGGAAGGCAAAATGCCGCAAAAAAGGGAATAAGGGCGACACGGAAATGTTGAATACTCAT
ACTCTTCCTTTTTCAATATTATTGAAGCATTTATCAGGGTTATTGTCTCATGAGCGGATACATATTTGAA
TGTATTTAGAAAAATAAACAAATAGGGGTTCCGCGCACATTTCCCCGAAAAGTGCCACCTG
Features (pLannotate 1.2.2; 12 found; start..end, strand, type, name):
      5..384     +  enhancer       CMV enhancer: human cytomegalovirus immediate early enhancer
    386..663     +  promoter       chicken β-actin promoter: No description available
    664..1680    +  intron         chimeric intron: chimera between introns from chicken β-actin and rabbit β-globin
   1678..1890    +  CDS            HBB (fragment): HBB_LEPEU - Experimental evidence at protein level: Swiss-Prot protein existence level 1. Involved in oxygen transport from the lung to the various peripheral tissues. From Lepus europaeus (European hare).
   1961..2016    +  polyA_signal   β-globin poly(A) signal: rabbit β-globin polyadenylation signal (Gil and Proudfoot, 1987)
   2401..2417    -  protein_bind   lac operator: The lac repressor binds to the lac operator to inhibit transcription in E. coli. This inhibition can be relieved by adding lactose or isopropyl-β-D-thiogalactopyranoside (IPTG). lac repressor encoded by lacI
   2425..2455    -  promoter       lac promoter: promoter for the E. coli lac operon
   2470..2491    -  protein_bind   CAP binding site: CAP binding activates transcription in the presence of cAMP. E. coli catabolite activator protein
   2507..2608    -  CDS            lacI (fragment): LACI_ECOLI - Experimental evidence at protein level: Swiss-Prot protein existence level 1. Repressor of the lactose operon. Binds allolactose as an inducer. From Escherichia coli (strain K12).
   2791..3379    -  rep_origin     ori: high-copy-number ColE1/pMB1/pBR322/pUC origin of replication
   3550..4410    -  CDS            AmpR: β-lactamase; bla; confers resistance to ampicillin, carbenicillin, and related antibiotics
   4411..4515    -  promoter       AmpR promoter: bla
