[The description below was written by a language model from this plasmid's Addgene catalogue record and pLannotate feature annotations shown in this document.]
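Description:
pLexm is an empty mammalian expression backbone of about 4.5 kb, derived from pCAG.I-SceI and intended for transient, high-level production of recombinant proteins in mammalian cells. It is propagated in E. coli as a high-copy plasmid through a ColE1/pUC-type origin of replication. Selection is with ampicillin, using a β-lactamase gene driven by its own bla promoter. The feature table shows no mammalian selection marker or episomal replication element, which is consistent with use by transient transfection rather than stable line generation.

The expression cassette is the classic CAG arrangement. The human cytomegalovirus immediate-early enhancer is fused to the chicken β-actin promoter and followed by a chimeric chicken β-actin/rabbit β-globin intron, a combination that gives strong, broadly active transcription and efficient splicing. Downstream lies a stretch annotated as a β-globin coding fragment. This most likely reflects residual rabbit β-globin exon sequence carried with the intron and 3′ region, not an intended protein product. It is followed by the rabbit β-globin polyadenylation signal. A gene of interest would be inserted between the intron and the poly(A) signal, although the record does not annotate the cloning sites, and no signal peptide or affinity tag is listed.

The lac promoter, lac operator, CAP binding site and lacI fragment on the opposite strand are remnants of the pUC-type bacterial backbone and play no role in mammalian expression. The associated publication title describes a time- and cost-efficient system for high-level protein production in mammalian cells.
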