Addgene plasmid #99844: pLexm
Purpose: (Empty Backbone) mammalian expression
Depositing lab: Edith Yvonne Jones. Depositing organization: University of Oxford. Publication: A time- and cost-efficient system for high-level protein production in mammalian cells. Aricescu AR, Lu W, Jones EY. Acta Crystallogr D Biol Crystallogr. 2006 Oct;62(Pt 10):1243-50. Epub 2006 Sep 19. 10.1107/S0907444906029799 PubMed 17001101.
Backbone
  Vector backbone: pCAG.I-SceI
  Vector type: Mammalian Expression
Growth in bacteria
  Bacterial resistance: Ampicillin, 100 μg/mL
  Growth temperature: 37°C
  Growth strain: DH5alpha
  Copy number: High Copy
Terms and licenses: Academic/Nonprofit Terms; Industry Terms: Not Available to Industry
How to cite: pLexm was a gift from Edith Yvonne Jones (Addgene plasmid # 99844 ; http://n2t.net/addgene:99844 ; RRID:Addgene_99844)
